>Addgene plasmid #137923 | pM2s2TsR | addgene full sequence | sequence record 322897 | Addgene NGS Result
CAAAAAACCGACGATAATCAAAACAAACAAAAAATTAACTATATTTGATGGTTTGCTTAAATCAGTAAAG
ACCAACGGCATTATGTACGTTGATAAAAAAGAAAGATACTCACCGGATTCTTTTTTACATGAAACGACCT
TTAACTTTCTTGACACCGCACCGGAGTCTAAGTTTTTCAAAACCCATCGATACCAAATGTATGTATAAGA
ACAAGTTAAAATCAAAGCCCCGCAGATCACTGACCTCAATACAGAAAATGTTAATCTGCTATTTGAATAG
TCGAGTACGCATTGAAATTTTCCATCCGCGCCAGAACACGAAGACATGGCCTTATCTAAAACAGACCATA
CGTTATCAATACCAGAAAAATATATTGTTATCGGTATAAATAAAAACAACATTGATAAGAGATACATTCT
AATTTTCATTTTTGTAAAATTTCCTGTACCACGTTGATCTACTTATTCCTAAAGAAATCCATTCTCCATC
TCTAACTTTCGGCCTTCCACCACCAGAGCTTTTTTTTCCACGTTGACGCTGAATTTCAGAAGTATGTGTT
TGTTTAACATACTCTTCAAAGCCAAGCTCTGTAAGGTTCTTACTTGTCCACTTAGCCACACTTTTAGCAA
TTCCCATGACTTCGTTCTCGTCTAAAGGTGCGGAGAACTGCAGGTTGTAGGCTTTAGCGCGTTCAATGCA
GGCTTGTAGCCATTGGTCATACTGCGGCCAGCCTTGGCGGATAGCGCGGTAAGCCCACTTGCGGGTTTTA
TCGAAGAGGGTGCAGTTACGGCCTAAACCGTAGTCCGGCAGGATTTCGCGGTCATTGGCTGCGCCAAGGT
CGAGGTAATCGGCTAACCAGTCAAGGGTATAGAGCTCTGGCTGCCAGACGGTGATCTGCCAGTGCAGGTG
GTTCGGATTCTTGCAAATTAGCCCTGAATACCCCGCATCTGCGCCCAATTTTTTACGCAGCGCATTCTCG
ATGGCGGCGGCGTATTTAAGGGGGGCAGCTCGACCATCCGGCGCGGTACGTACCGCCGTATGCAAGGCAT
ACAACAGGTGAGCATGTCCGTTCTCGGGGTTTTTGATGGTGAGTGTGGGCGCAGGTGCCCCCAGATCGGC
CCAATCAATCGCGGCTCCGGCTCTGTCCACGTCAAAGCAAAGCCAGTACATGGCGTGAGGCTGATTAAAC
TGGATGTATTTTGCGAGGAGAGCACGCTCTTTACCGGCAATGCGAACACCAAACTGTAAATCATCGGAGA
AGTACGGCTTGTGGGGTAACCGGTCGTTAAAAAGCGTTAAAGCCTGATTATCCAAGGCTCCCAGCCTTAT
GGCGGGGCTGTTGTTTTGCACGCTGCATGTGCTAATATCCTTTCTAGGTTTCGACCTAGCCCTGAATGTC
ATGTCCGCTCGCCAAAGTAGAGCATGATTTCGGGGCTTTGTTTTTTCTGCCACTAAGTTACACCTCAACA
ACGGTTTTTGTCATCCCCGACAATCCGTTATTCCTGCTTGTTCTCGCACGGCTTTACGCTCATACTACTT
CTTGTAGATACACTTGTCACTACATCAAGAGGTGAGATGATGGCCACGATTAATATTCGGATCGATGACG
AGCTGAAAAGCCGCTCTTATGCCGCACTGGAAAAGCTGGGCGTAACGCCGTCCGAGGTTCTGCGCCAAAC
ACTGGAATATGTGGCCCAAAGCGGACGTTTGCCGTTCCAGCAGGTTTTGCTGACCGAGGATGATGCCGAT
TTGATGGCTATCGTTCGGGATCGTCTGGAAAACCCACAGGCGGGCGTAAAGGTGTCACTGGATGAGCTAT
AACCTTGAATTTGATCCCCGAGCCCTGAAGGAATGGCGCAAGCTCGGGGATGATGTCCGTCTGCAGTTCA
AGAAAAAACTCGAGCAGGTTCTACAACACCCGCGGATCGATAAAAATCGCCTGCGAGAGCTGCATGACTG
CTACAAAATCAAGCTCCGTGCATCCGGTTATCGCTTGGTCTATCAGGTTCGCGATCAAACCATTACGGTA
TTCGTGGTGGCGGTCGGTAAGCGCGAGCGTTCTGCCGCTTACGATGCGGCCGATAAACGCTTATAAACTC
ATGCCGTGACCGCGAGAATACCGCTGTTCGTGCCGCTTGGCTAATTGCTCAAGCGGCGCACTGTTCTGTT
TAAGCTCTCGACTTGCTGCGCCAAGCCGGTGACTTGCATGCTCAAGGCCTGACAAACCCTGTCGTTTTTC
GCCAACTCCTGCGAGGTAACCTCGAACATGCGCTGTAAGTTGGCGTAGCTGTCCTGCCACGCTTGCTGCT
GTTGTTCGTAGTGCCTCTGTAAGCTCTCTAATGCGCTCAGAAGCTGCTGCTCCATTTCGGTCATGAATCT
CTTCACCCTGATAGATAAAACCGCCCAGAATCGATTCTGTGGCGTCTGATGAGGTTATTTGGCGCTGTAC
TTGATGACCTGACGATGTTGAGCGTTCTTGTACTCGTCGATCTTCTTCGCCCCCTGCGGAAGGATCAGGT
AATACACGCTCTTGTTCTTGGAATCGTGAATTATCGATACGCCGGCTCCGGTCTGGCTCTTTAAGTCCTG
CAGGATCTGGCTCTGCTCGCTGATTTCGTTCTGGCGTTCGACCACGATAGTCCCGAGATACCAAGCTACT
CCAATCAATATCGCAAACAGGATCCCACTTAATGCCAGGCTGTACAGCCATGTCATTCCGACTAAGCGGT
GTATCTGTTTTAGCTGGCTGTCGTTCTCTTCTTGGATAGCGGTCTGTATGTTCCCTGAGCTTAATTTCAA
GGCCTCGGTGATACGTTTCTCGTGCTTCTCGAATGCGTTCGCGACGCTCGTTGCGGTAGTCTTGGCTTGC
TGCTTCGATTTGCTCTCGAACTCCCGCGCTAAATTTAAAATCTCGCTCATACAGCACTCCTTTTAAGCGA
ATATTCGGGCCACCTGCCGGATCAGCAATACTGATACTGGATTTGGTTTCCCGTACGACCGACAATCCGG
CATCGGTAAGGTGGGAAATCACCCCTTTACGATCCGTAATTTCTCCCTGCTCAATCAAGCTGATTAGCCC
TTTGGTAATGGCTTCCGCTGCCTGCTGTTTGTTGCGAGGAAGGTCATTAGAGGGGGTTAATGCTCGGCGA
TTAGCAGGGTCATTCGGGTCGCGTAACCCAAGCCGGTCATTGGTGAGGGTTTGCCATGCGTTAACACGAG
GCCGGTCAGCCCGATCAAAGTAAGGTTGTAGCCGTTTTCCGCTCTGCAATTCGATGTTCGGGATAACAAA
ATTCAATTCAAGACGCCCTTTGTCCTGATGTTGAACCCAGAGGCAGGCATACTGGTCTTTATCTAGACCG
GTCATCAATGTCTGCTCCCATTCATCCATCAATCGCTGCTTTTCGCCTTCGGGTAAATCACTCTCCTGAA
AAGAGAGCACGCCAGAGGTATAAGTTCGGGCAAATTCGCAGCCATCAATCAGCTCTTTGACGTGCTCAGG
GTTACCCCGTAACACCGTCGCTTGTTCGCGCTGACGATCAGGGCCCAGAAGGTAATCGACAGGACCACTC
CCGCCACCGGCACCACGACCATGAATCTTAACGATCACGATGTTGCTCCAGCAGTTCGGCAAGATGTTGG
TCAATGCTATTGAGCACCGCTAACAACGACACCCGTTCTTGCGGCGGTAAGCCATGCTGATTCAAGTAAC
GGGCTATTTGATTGAGGTTATTACCGATCCCGCTGACCTGACGTAACAAGGTCGGGTCTACGGTAGGTAG
CGGACGACGCCGAGCTGTACGCGATTCGCCTAAGCCAACGGCTCGTAACCACTCGGCCAAATGCTTACGG
TCACAGCGTTCAAGTAGCCGCTGATGCTCCGCTTCGGTGAGTCTGATTTTGATCTCTTTGGTGCGCTTTT
CCATGAGAATCCGCTGAGAAAGTTTCGCACCCAAAGTGCGAATTTTCGCAGTGGATGCAAGGGGTTTCGG
GGGGCGGCGAGCCCCCTGAAACAGTCACAGACGGCACCTCGAAGAGGGGACGCTGTGTGTACTCCCTAAA
TCTAGAATGCGGTCGAGCTCGTAAACTTGGTCTGACAGCTCTAGCTCCGGCAAAAAAACGGGCAAGGTGT
CACCACCCTGCCCTTTTTCTTTAAAACCGAAAAGATTACTTCGCGTTTGCCACCTGACGTCTAAGAAAAG
GAATATTCAGCAATTTGCCCGTGCCGAAGAAAGGCCCACCCGTGAAGGTGAGCCAGTGAGTTGATTGCTA
CGTAATTAGTTAGTTAGCCCTTAGTGACTCGAATTCGCGGCCGCTTCTAGAGGAGATTCTCATGTTTGAC
AGCTTATCATCGATAAGCTTTAATGCGGTAGTTTATCACAGTTAAATTGCTAACGCAGTCAGGCACCGTG
TATGAAATCTAACAATGCGCTCATCGTCATTCTCGGCACCGTCACCCTGGACGCTGTAGGCATAGGCTTG
GTTATGCCGGTACTGCCGGGCCTCTTGCGGGATATCGTCCATTCCGACAGTATTGCCAGTCACTATGGCG
TGCTGCTTGCGCTCTATGCGTTGATGCAATTTCTTTGCGCACCCGTTCTCGGAGCCCTGTCCGACCGCTT
TGGCCGCCGTCCAGTCCTGCTCGCTTCGCTCCTTGGAGCCACTATCGACTACGCGATCATGGCGACCACA
CCCGTCCTGTGGATTCTCTACGCCGGACGCATCGTGGCGGGCATCACGGGTGCCACAGGTGCGGTTGCTG
GTGCCTATATCGCCGACATCACCGATGGGGAAGATCGGGCTCGCCACTTCGGGCTCATGAGCGCTTGTTT
CGGCGTGGGTATGGTGGTAGGCCCCGTGGCCGGGGGACTGTTGGGTGCCATCTCCTTGCATGCACCATTC
CTTGCGGCGGCGGTGCTCAACGGCCTCAACCTCCTCCTGGGCTGCTTCCTTATGCAGGAATCGCATAAGG
GAGAGCGCCGTCCGATGCCCTTGCGTGCCTTCAATCCAGTCAGCTCCTTCCGGTGGGCGCGGGGCATGAC
TATCGTCGCCGCACTTATGACTGTTTTCTTTATCATGCAACTCGTAGGACAGGTTCCGGCAGCGCTCTGG
GTCATTTTCGGCGAGGACCGCTTTCGCTGGAGCGCGACGATGATCGGCCTGTCGCTTGCGGTATTCGGAA
TCTTGCACGCCCTCGCTCAAGCCTTCGTCACGGGCCCCGCCACCAAACGTTTCGGCGAGAAGCAGGCCAT
TATCGCGGGCATGGCGGCCGACGCGCTGGGCTACGTCTTGCTGGCGTTCGCGACGCGCGGCTGGATGGCC
TTCCCCATTATGATTCTTCTCGCTTCCGGCGGCATCGGTATGCCCGCGTTGCAGGCCATGCTGTCCCGCC
AAGTAGATGACGACCATCAGGGACAGCTTCAAGGGTCGCTCGCGGCTCTTACCAGCCTCACTTCGATCAT
TGGACCGCTGATCGTCACGGCGATTTATGCCGCCTCGGCGAGCACATGGAACGGGTTGGCATGGATTGTA
GGTGCCGCCCTTTACCTTGTCTGCCTCCCCGCGTTGCGTCGCGGTGCATGGAGCCGGGCCACCTCGACCT
AATAATACTAGCTCCGGCAAAAAAACGGGCAAGGTGTCACCACCCTGCCCTTTTTCTTTAAAACCGAAAA
GATTACTTCGCGTTTGCCACCTGACGTCTAAGAAAAGGAATATTCAGCAATTTGCCCGTGCCGAAGAAAG
GCCCACCCGTGAAGGTGAGCCAGTGAGTTGATTGCTACGTAACAATACGCAAACCGCCTCTCGTTCCTTA
TCATCTGGCGAATCGGACCCACAAGAGCACTGTTTACAGCTAGCTCAGTCCTAGGTATTATGCTAGCTAC
TAGAGAAAGAGGAGAAATACTAGATGGCTTCCTCCGAAGACGTTATCAAAGAGTTCATGCGTTTCAAAGT
TCGTATGGAAGGTTCCGTTAACGGTCACGAGTTCGAAATCGAAGGTGAAGGTGAAGGTCGTCCGTACGAA
GGTACCCAGACCGCTAAACTGAAAGTTACCAAAGGTGGTCCGCTGCCGTTCGCTTGGGACATCCTGTCCC
CGCAGTTCCAGTACGGTTCCAAAGCTTACGTTAAACACCCGGCTGACATCCCGGACTACCTGAAACTGTC
CTTCCCGGAAGGTTTCAAATGGGAACGTGTTATGAACTTCGAAGACGGTGGTGTTGTTACCGTTACCCAG
GACTCCTCCCTGCAAGACGGTGAGTTCATCTACAAAGTTAAACTGCGTGGTACCAACTTCCCGTCCGACG
GTCCGGTTATGCAGAAAAAAACCATGGGTTGGGAAGCTTCCACCGAACGTATGTACCCGGAAGACGGTGC
TCTGAAAGGTGAAATCAAAATGCGTCTGAAACTGAAAGACGGTGGTCACTACGACGCTGAAGTTAAAACC
ACCTACATGGCTAAAAAACCGGTTCAGCTGCCGGGTGCTTACAAAACCGACATCAAACTGGACATCACCT
CCCACAACGAAGACTACACCATCGTTGAACAGTACGAACGTGCTGAAGGTCGTCACTCCACCGGTGCTTA
ATAACGCTGATAGTGCTAGTGTAGATCGCTACTAGAGCCAGGCATCAAATAAAACGAAAGGCTCAGTCGA
AAGACTGGGCCTTTCGTTTTATCTGTTGTTTGTCGGTGAACGCTCTCTACTAGAGTCACACTGGCTCACC
TTCGGGTGGGCCTTTCTGCGTTTATATACTAGTAGCGGCCGCTGCAGGAGTCACTAAGGGTTAGTTAGTT
AGATTAGCAGAAAGTCAAAAGCCTCCGACCGGAGGCTTTTGACTAAAACTTCCCTTGGGGTTATCATTGG
GGCTCACTCAAAGGCGGTAATCAGATGCGGCGAGCGGTATCAGCTCACTCAAAGGCGGTAATCAGATAAA
AAAAATCCTTAGCTTTCGCTAAGGATGATTTCTGCTAGTACGTACGGTTTCGAAGCTTGCTCTTCTTAAG
CATTACTCGCATCCATTCTCAGGCTGTCTCGTCTCGTCTCCGCGCGCGGTCTTCCTGGAGATGATCAAAC
CTAGGCCAGGATACATAGATTACCACAACTCCGAGCCCTTCCACCCGCCGGCGAGACCTCTAGGCCGCAC
TCGAGCACCACCACCACCACCACTGAGATCCGGCTGCTAACAAAGCCCGAAAGGAAGCTGAGTTGGCTGC
TGCCACCGCTGAGCAATAACTAGCATAACCCCTTGGGGCCTCTAAACGGGTCTTGAGGGGTTTTTTGCTG
AAAGGAGGAACTATATCCGGATAAACCTTGCTTCTTCGCGGTGGCTTAGTACAGCATCTATCGTACATCG
AGGTCGCATCACGCACAAACAAAAAGCCCCGCAAAAGCAGGGCTGTTATCTGATATAGGTTGTTTTGTCT
CACACGGCAGCGGAAGAGGAATCCGAAGTGGTACTGGTAGTAGTATTGGATGCTGCTGACGATATTTTCC
GCTTTGACCCAAGGCTTAAATAATCAATGCCTGTAATCAACGATCTCAATACGCCTTCGGATACCATAGC
GATAAACGTATCTTGCTGGTTATGGCTTGCGATGCAAATCGTAGCATCACCTTTTTTATACTTTAAAACA
CCTGCTAAATATCCATTTTCATCTAGAACACTCTTAAGATGTTCATTTGTTATTGTTTGTAGCGTTTGCT
TTGTTTCGCTTCGAGCATACGCCTTAGCTAGCTTCCGAGAAAAAGCATCCGCATCATGACTATCTTTATT
TACTCGCTCAATAAATTTGCTTAAGTCAACAAATCCCTTAAAACGAGTGGACATATTGTTAACAAAATCA
GTGGCAGCATTTTTTATCCATGCTTTATAGCCAAAAAAACGCTCGAAAACATTTTGGTCGTAGATAAATA
CCGTATCGCCAGCAAAAACAAGAGATGCCTTACCATCAATAGAAATCATATCTTGATCTACTCGAGATAG
TTCTTTTTTGCTAAACCCATAAAAATTATTTTTCTTTCTTGATAAGTTTTGAACTGGATATTGCTTCTTG
TATATGGTTATACAATTGTCGTCATTATTCTTACTCAAAACGAAAATGATTGAGTCAACTTTTGATATTA
GATCCACACTGTCAAAATCAACAATTGGGATATTTTCATTGCCATCACCACCAAACCCAGCATCAAACAC
AATGCCAGTCAGAAACTTCATTTGCTCATTATCATACTGCTCAGCATCATTTAAAAATGAAATGGTGTTG
GTGCGGTCACTTAGTGTATTAACATCTGATACTATCACAACCCGATTTTCTAAATCAGATATAGTTTTCT
TTATCACATTATCAATAATGGACTGTTTTAGCTCACTGTCATTTTTAAGGATGGCAATTTTATAGCTAAA
AGAGTCCTTAGCACCCGCTTTACCTTTATTTTTAAAGTTAAAGTAAGTGTGCAATGTAACATCGTTAATA
TCACAATCAAAATGCTTATACAGTTCTAAAAGCTCTTGTGCTTTTTCTTCATTATGCTCCAAAGCATCAA
GATCTAAGGCATCGTCACTCATCATCATTCCTCTATGATTTTTTTCGCGAACGTTAAATAATCATCATGA
TTTATAACTCTGATAAAATCATTTTCTTTTATTAAATCTTTAGATAAAACTATCAACTCACCGTCTTGCG
TTTTTTCCCTTCCATTAGCTACCACACTGTAAGTAATCTTATAGGCAGAAACATTAAATAATGACAATGT
TGGGTTGCAGTGAATTCTTTTTGTTTTGATGTG
Features (pLannotate 1.2.2; 21 found; start..end, strand, type, name):
   1324..1437    -  ncRNA          PK-repBA (fragment): Accession: RF01089 - Pseudoknot of the regulatory region of the repBA gene
   1580..1819    +  CDS            relB: RELB_ECOLI - Experimental evidence at protein level: Swiss-Prot protein existence level 1. Seems to be a principal mediator of cell death in liquid media. From Escherichia coli (strain K12).
   1812..2093    +  CDS            relE: RELE_ECOLI - Experimental evidence at protein level: Swiss-Prot protein existence level 1. Cross-talk can occur between different TA systems. Ectopic expression of this toxin induces transcription of 7 tested TA systems (dinJ/yafQ, hicAB, mazEF, mqsRA, prlF(sohA)/yhaV, relBEF and yefM/yoeB) with specific cleavage of the relBEF mRNA produced immediately upstream and within the relB coding sequence. The cleaved mRNA can be translated into RelE, leading to a positive feedback cycle of RelE expression. The relBEF operon is required for transcription of the mazEF TA system operon during amino acid
   3084..3605    -  CDS            cppC (fragment): CPPC_NEIGO - Protein predicted: Swiss-Prot protein existence level 4. From Neisseria gonorrhoeae.
   4106..4165    +  terminator     his operon terminator: This putative transcriptin terminator from the E. coli his operon has a 2-bp deletion introduced during synthesis. Its efficiency has not been determined.
   4225..4254    -  terminator     T3Te terminator: phage T3 early transcription terminator
   4301..4322    +  misc_feature   BioBrick prefix: BioBrick prefix for parts that do not start with "ATG"
   4336..4364    +  promoter       tet promoter: E. coli promoter for tetracycline efflux protein gene
   4412..5600    +  CDS            TcR (fragment): tetracycline efflux protein; tet; confers resistance to tetracycline
   5613..5672    +  terminator     his operon terminator: This putative transcriptin terminator from the E. coli his operon has a 2-bp deletion introduced during synthesis. Its efficiency has not been determined.
   5732..5761    -  terminator     T3Te terminator: phage T3 early transcription terminator
   5846..5877    +  promoter       J23119 promoter (fragment): bacterial promoter (Registry of Standard Biological Parts BBa J23119)
   5904..6578    +  CDS            mRFP1: mRFP1 is a basic (constitutively fluorescent) red fluorescent protein published in 2002, derived from Discosoma sp.. It is reported to be a somewhat slowly-maturing monomer with low acid sensitivity.
   6626..6697    +  terminator     rrnB T1 terminator: transcription terminator T1 from the E. coli rrnB gene
   6713..6740    +  terminator     T7Te terminator: phage T7 early transcription terminator
   6747..6767    +  misc_feature   BioBrick suffix: universal suffix for all parts
   6803..6834    +  terminator     tonB terminator: bidirectional E. coli tonB-P14 transcription terminator
   6922..6962    -  terminator     bacterial terminator (fragment): putative bacterial transcription terminator
   7146..7163    +  CDS            9xHis (fragment): 9xHis affinity tag
   7173..7222    +  CDS            SET1 (fragment): solubility-enhancement tag derived from T7 phage gene 10B
   7230..7277    +  terminator     T7 terminator: transcription terminator for bacteriophage T7 RNA polymerase
