[The description below was written by a language model from this plasmid's Addgene catalogue record and pLannotate feature annotations shown in this document.]
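Description:
pM2s2TsR is a bacterial expression and synthetic-biology plasmid built on pMUT2, one of the cryptic plasmids native to the probiotic Escherichia coli Nissle 1917. It is intended for use with Nissle in the mouse gut. According to the catalogue entry, the pMUT2 backbone was modified by Gibson assembly with an insulated cassette carrying a selection marker. The plasmid is listed as high copy, is propagated in DH5alpha, and is selected with tetracycline. No standard cloning-vector origin is annotated. The pMUT2-derived portion instead shows a repBA regulatory pseudoknot fragment, a relB/relE antitoxin–toxin pair and a cppC-like fragment. A toxin–antitoxin module of this kind typically promotes plasmid retention by penalising cells that lose it, which fits the stated aim of selection-free maintenance in vivo.

The engineered region is laid out as two transcriptionally insulated units within BioBrick prefix and suffix sequences. The first is the tetracycline efflux gene (TcR) under its tet promoter, flanked by his operon and T3Te terminators. The second is the synthetic red fluorescent protein mRFP1, followed by the rrnB T1 and T7Te terminators, with tonB and other terminators further downstream. The catalogue gives the mRFP1 promoter as the constitutive Anderson-family promoter J23101, and the annotation tool matched this closely related sequence as a J23119 fragment. Constitutive RFP provides a visual marker for tracking plasmid-bearing Nissle cells and assessing plasmid stability. Short 9xHis and SET1 fragments and a T7 terminator also appear downstream, and the record does not explain their role. The sequenced record is 8,783 nt, noticeably longer than the 6,442 bp total size listed in the catalogue, and this discrepancy is not resolved by the record.
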