Addgene plasmid #137923: pM2s2TsR
Purpose: E. coli Nissle pMUT2-derived plasmid with tetracycline resistance and constitutive RFP expression
Depositing lab: Neel Joshi. Depositing organization: Harvard University. Publication: Plasmid Vectors for in Vivo Selection-Free Use with the Probiotic E. coli Nissle 1917. Kan A, Gelfat I, Emani S, Praveschotinunt P, Joshi NS. ACS Synth Biol. 2020 Dec 10. doi: 10.1021/acssynbio.0c00466. PubMed 33301298.
Backbone
  Vector backbone: pMUT2
  Backbone manufacturer: Native to E. coli Nissle
  Backbone size w/o insert (bp): 3173
  Total vector size (bp): 6442
  Modifications to backbone: pMUT2 was modified with an insulated cassette with a selection marker
  Vector type: Bacterial Expression, Synthetic Biology ; For use with E. coli Nissle in the mouse gut
Growth in bacteria
  Bacterial resistance: Tetracycline, 10 μg/mL
  Growth temperature: 37°C
  Growth strain: DH5alpha
  Copy number: High Copy
Gene/Insert
  Gene/Insert name: mRFP1
  Species: Synthetic
  Insert size (bp): 678
  Promoter: J23101
  Cloning method: Gibson Cloning
  Sequencing primers: 5′ GTTCCTTATCATCTGGCGAATCGG; 3′ GAGACGAGACGAGACAGCCTG
Terms and licenses: Academic/Nonprofit Terms; Industry Terms: Not Available to Industry
How to cite: pM2s2TsR was a gift from Neel Joshi (Addgene plasmid # 137923 ; http://n2t.net/addgene:137923 ; RRID:Addgene_137923)
